>Addgene plasmid #45423 | pBbA5k-EPL64 | addgene partial sequence | sequence record 65841 | pBbA5c-3 5'-CGTTTTATTTGATGCCTGG-3'
GTGGTGATGGTGATGATGGGCGGGCTGTGTCTCCAGTCGTCGCCCGCTGCCATCCGCCCTGATCCTGAAC
CAGATCGAGTACATGGCCGGCAGAAACACCAGGGTCAGCACCGTACCCGCAAAGGTGCCGCCGATCAGCG
TGTAGGCCAGCGTGCCCCAGAACACCGAATGGGTGAGCGGGATAAAGGCCAGAATGGCGGCCAGCGCCGT
CAGTATCACGGGACGCGCACGTTGTACGGTAGCCTCGACCACCGCTTGAAACGGGTCGAGCCCCGCCTGC
TCGTTGTGGTGTATCTGGCCAATCAGAATCAGCGTATTGCGCATCAGAATGCCGGACAGTGCGATCAGCC
CGACCAGTGCATTGATGCCGAATGGCTGCTGAAAGAGAATCAACGTAGGCACCACACCGATCAGCCCCAG
CGGACTGGTCAGGAAGACCATGACCATGGCGGATATCGAACGCACCTGAAGAATCAGAATGATCAGCGTG
ACCGCCAGCATGATCGGAAACAATGGCAACATCGCTGTCATGGCCTTGCCGGACTCCTCGATTGAACCTG
CCTGCTCGATCCGGTAACCGCTGGGCAGCTTGTCGATAATCGGCTGTAACTGTCGGGTTATGGCTGTCGA
CACATCCGGTGGTTGCAGGCCGTCGGCTATGTTGCCCCGCACAGTGATGGTCGGCGTGCGGTCGCGCCGT
CGCATCACCGGTTCCTCCATACGCACATCAACGGTATCAATCTGCGACAGCGGAACACGTTGCCCGTCGA
CGCCGGTGAGGGTGAAGTCCATTATCCTTGCCGGATCAAGTCGGGTGTCGCCAGCGGAGCGTGCAACCAC
CTGCACGGTGCGAATATCCTCGCGCACT
