[The description below was written by a language model from this plasmid's Addgene catalogue record.]
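Description:
pBbA5k-EPL64 is a bacterial expression plasmid built on pBbA5k, a synthetic-biology backbone, and catalogued as a low-copy construct selected with kanamycin. In the BglBrick naming convention this backbone name usually denotes a p15A origin, a lacUV5 promoter and a kanamycin marker. The record itself confirms only the LacUV5 promoter, the kanamycin resistance and the low copy number, and no feature table is provided to verify the origin or any repressor gene.

The insert, about 4.2 kb and listed as PSPPH_0733, was placed downstream of the LacUV5 promoter by ligation-independent cloning and carries a C-terminal His tag, which allows detection or affinity purification of the encoded product. The species field reads "Synthetic", but the record also notes that part of the plasmid derives from a genomic DNA preparation obtained from a culture collection, suggesting the coding region was amplified from a natural bacterial genome. The source organism is not named. LacUV5 is a lac promoter variant that is largely insensitive to catabolite repression and is typically induced with IPTG, giving tunable, moderate expression well suited to membrane proteins that are toxic when overproduced.

The associated publication concerns engineering microbial biofuel tolerance and export using efflux pumps, and the "EPL" designation together with the insert size is consistent with this plasmid being one member of a library of heterologous efflux pump candidates. The recommended host is an E. coli DH1 derivative lacking the native AcrAB pump, a background that removes endogenous efflux activity so that the contribution of the plasmid-borne pump to solvent or biofuel tolerance can be assessed. The depositor notes that this specialised strain may be needed to use the plasmid.
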