Addgene plasmid #45423: pBbA5k-EPL64
Depositing lab: Aindrila Mukhopadhyay. Depositing organization: Lawrence Berkeley National Laboratory. Publication: Engineering microbial biofuel tolerance and export using efflux pumps. Dunlop MJ, Dossani ZY, Szmidt HL, Chu HC, Lee TS, Keasling JD, Hadi MZ, Mukhopadhyay A. Mol Syst Biol. 2011 May 10;7:487. doi: 10.1038/msb.2011.21. PubMed 21556065.
Backbone
  Vector backbone: pBbA5k
  Vector type: Synthetic Biology
Growth in bacteria
  Bacterial resistance: Kanamycin, 50 μg/mL
  Growth temperature: 37°C
  Growth strain: DH1 with AcrAB knocked out
  Copy number: Low Copy
Gene/Insert
  Gene/Insert name: PSPPH_0733
  Species: Synthetic
  Insert size (bp): 4175
  Promoter: LacUV5
  Tag / fusion protein: His (C terminal on insert)
  Cloning method: Ligation Independent Cloning
  Sequencing primers: 5′ CAA AAG ATC TTT TAA GAA GGA GAT ATA CAT TTG CTT GCT CTC GCC AGT GTT CTG C; 3′ CAG TGG TGA TGG TGA TGA TGG GCG GGC TGT GTC TCC AGT CGT CG
Resource information
  A portion of this plasmid was derived from a plasmid made by: ATCC BAA-978D
Terms and licenses: Academic/Nonprofit Terms; Industry Terms: Not Available to Industry
Depositor comments: Please note that this plasmid may require a unique bacterial strain, so make sure to confirm that you can also obtain the appropriate growth strain. Please contact us or contact our distributors if you have any questions.
How to cite: pBbA5k-EPL64 was a gift from Aindrila Mukhopadhyay (Addgene plasmid # 45423 ; http://n2t.net/addgene:45423 ; RRID:Addgene_45423)
