LOCUS       Exported 7830 bp ds-DNA circular SYN 13-MAY-2021
DEFINITION  synthetic circular DNA
ACCESSION   .
VERSION     .
KEYWORDS    pBbA5k-EPL64
SOURCE      synthetic DNA construct
  ORGANISM  synthetic DNA construct
REFERENCE   1 (bases 1 to 7830)
  AUTHORS   Dunlop MJ, Dossani ZY, Szmidt HL, Chu HC, Lee TS, Keasling JD, Hadi
            MZ, Mukhopadhyay A
  TITLE     Engineering microbial biofuel tolerance and export using efflux
            pumps.
  JOURNAL   Mol Syst Biol. 2011 May 10;7:487. doi: 10.1038/msb.2011.21.
  PUBMED    21556065
REFERENCE   2 (bases 1 to 7830)
  AUTHORS   .
  TITLE     Direct Submission
  JOURNAL   Exported May 13, 2021 from SnapGene Server 1.1.58
            http://www.snapgene.com
FEATURES             Location/Qualifiers
     source          1..7830
                     /organism="synthetic DNA construct"
                     /mol_type="other DNA"
     CDS             4173..4190
                     /codon_start=1
                     /product="6xHis affinity tag"
                     /label=6xHis
                     /translation="HHHHHH"
     terminator      4226..4297
                     /label=rrnB T1 terminator
                     /note="transcription terminator T1 from the E. coli rrnB
                     gene"
     terminator      4313..4340
                     /label=T7Te terminator
                     /note="phage T7 early transcription terminator"
     primer_bind     complement(4368..4385)
                     /label=L4440
                     /note="L4440 vector, forward primer"
     rep_origin      complement(4502..5047)
                     /direction=LEFT
                     /label=p15A ori
                     /note="Plasmids containing the medium-copy-number p15A
                     origin of replication can be propagated in E. coli cells
                     that contain a second plasmid with the ColE1 origin. "
     primer_bind     complement(4582..4601)
                     /label=pBR322ori-F
                     /note="pBR322 origin, forward primer"
     terminator      5161..5255
                     /label=lambda t0 terminator
                     /note="transcription terminator from phage lambda"
     CDS             complement(5286..6080)
                     /codon_start=1
                     /gene="aph(3')-II (or nptII)"
                     /product="aminoglycoside phosphotransferase from Tn5"
                     /label=NeoR/KanR
                     /note="confers resistance to neomycin, kanamycin, and G418
                     (Geneticin(R))"
                     /translation="MIEQDGLHAGSPAAWVERLFGYDWAQQTIGCSDAAVFRLSAQGRP
                     VLFVKTDLSGALNELQDEAARLSWLATTGVPCAAVLDVVTEAGRDWLLLGEVPGQDLLS
                     SHLAPAEKVSIMADAMRRLHTLDPATCPFDHQAKHRIERARTRMEAGLVDQDDLDEEHQ
                     GLAPAELFARLKARMPDGEDLVVTHGDACLPNIMVENGRFSGFIDCGRLGVADRYQDIA
                     LATRDIAEELGGEWADRFLVLYGIAAPDSQRIAFYRLLDEFF"
     primer_bind     complement(5397..5416)
                     /label=Neo-F
                     /note="Neomycin resistance gene, forward primer"
     primer_bind     6007..6026
                     /label=Neo-R
                     /note="Neomycin resistance gene, reverse primer"
     CDS             complement(6265..7347)
                     /codon_start=1
                     /gene="lacI"
                     /product="lac repressor"
                     /label=lacI
                     /note="The lac repressor binds to the lac operator to
                     inhibit transcription in E. coli. This inhibition can be
                     relieved by adding lactose or
                     isopropyl-beta-D-thiogalactopyranoside (IPTG)."
                     /translation="MKPVTLYDVAEYAGVSYQTVSRVVNQASHVSAKTREKVEAAMAEL
                     NYIPNRVAQQLAGKQSLLIGVATSSLALHAPSQIVAAIKSRADQLGASVVVSMVERSGV
                     EACKAAVHNLLAQRVSGLIINYPLDDQDAIAVEAACTNVPALFLDVSDQTPINSIIFSH
                     EDGTRLGVEHLVALGHQQIALLAGPLSSVSARLRLAGWHKYLTRNQIQPIAEREGDWSA
                     MSGFQQTMQMLNEGIVPTAMLVANDQMALGAMRAITESGLRVGADISVVGYDDTEDSSC
                     YIPPLTTIKQDFRLLGQTSVDRLLQLSQGQAVKGNQLLPVSLVKRKTTLAPNTQTASPR
                     ALADSLMQLARQVSRLESGQ"
     primer_bind     7309..7328
                     /label=LacI-R
                     /note="LacI, reverse primer"
     promoter        complement(7348..7425)
                     /gene="lacI"
                     /label=lacI promoter
     primer_bind     7631..7650
                     /label=pBRrevBam
                     /note="pBR322 vectors, tet region, downstream of BamHI,
                     reverse primer"
     promoter        7736..7766
                     /label=lac UV5 promoter
                     /note="E. coli lac promoter with an ""up"" mutation"
     protein_bind    7774..7790
                     /label=lac operator
                     /bound_moiety="lac repressor encoded by lacI"
                     /note="The lac repressor binds to the lac operator to
                     inhibit transcription in E. coli. This inhibition can be
                     relieved by adding lactose or
                     isopropyl-beta-D-thiogalactopyranoside (IPTG)."
ORIGIN
        1 ttgcttgctc tcgccagtgt tctgccggct gtcctgaccg gctgcaacga aaaaacgcca
       61 gcggacccgc gcacagaagc gccattggtg cgcgttgcga gcctccagga ggccggcctg
      121 gagccccgtt ccttcaccgg aaccgtagcg gcgcgggtgc aaagcgatct tggttttcgg
      181 gtgtccggca aggtgctgga gcggtttgtc gataccgggc aggccgtcaa ccgcggtcaa
      241 ccgttgatgc gtatcgaccc agccgacctg aagctcgctg ccaacgccca acgcgaagca
      301 gtgaatgcgg ccagagccaa ggcaaagcag gccgcagacg aagagatacg ttaccgaagc
      361 ctgcgcagca gtggcaccat ttcagcgtca agctacgacc agatcaagtc gacggcggat
      421 tcggccaagg ctcgactcag tgcagccgaa gcgcaggcag aagttgctct caatgcaact
      481 cgctacgcag accttgtggc ggatgccgac ggcattgtca tggaaaccct cgttgagcca
      541 ggccaggtcg tcagtgcagg gcaagccgtg gtaagcgtgg cacacgccgg accgcgtgaa
      601 gcggttattc aacttccgga aaacctgcgc ccccgtatcg gttctaccgc ccaggccacg
      661 ctgttcggta atcaggacct caacgccaca acacggttgc gacagctgtc ggacgttgcg
      721 gaccgtcaga cccgcacctt tgaagctcgc tggatactcg agggcgagat ggcaaatacc
      781 ccactgggca ccaccatcac agtgaaaatc cccagcgcag atagcgccgg gcaaagcacg
      841 ttgcgggtgc caatcggcgc gctgtatgac gcaggcaagg gaccgggcat ctgggtcatt
      901 caaggggagc cagcacaggt ttactggacg ccagtagtgg ttcagcagct tgatgacgag
      961 caagcccgca tcagtacgca gctcaagcca ggcacgcgaa tagtcgcact tggcgcgcac
     1021 cttctgcacg aaggccagca agtaagagtg accgctcaag cggccttggc acagagcgcg
     1081 cgcccatgag taatgaccgt ttcaatctgt cagcgctggc cgtccgcgag cgctcgatta
     1141 ccctgttcct tgtttgcctg atttcgcttg ccgggatcat tgcctttttc aaactgggcc
     1201 gggccgaaga cccggcattt acagtcaagg taatgaccgt ggtgtccgtc tggccgggag
     1261 caaccgccca ggagatgcag gatcaggtgg cggagaagat cgaaaaacgc cttcaggagc
     1321 tgcgctggta cgaccgcgct gaaacctaca ccagaccggg catggcattc acaaccctga
     1381 ctctgctcga cagcacgccg ccgtcgcaag tgccggatga gttttaccag gcgcgcaaga
     1441 aaatcggtga cgaggccatg ccccttccgt ccggggttat cgggccgatg gtcaacgacg
     1501 agtattcgga cgtcaccttc gcgctattcg cgctgaaggc caaaggcgag ccgcagcgcg
     1561 tactggcgcg tgacgccgaa tcgctgcgcc agcgcttgct gcatgtgccg ggagtgaaga
     1621 aggtcaatat cgtgggtgag cagcccgaac gagtctacgt cgagttctct cacgagcgac
     1681 tggcaacgct gggaataagc cctcagacgg tattcgccgc gctgaatgac cagaacgcgc
     1741 tgactgccgc gggctcggtc gaaacccgag gaccgcaggt atttatcagg ctcgacggcg
     1801 ctttcgatga gctgcagaaa attcgcgata cgcctgttgt ggcacagggc cggacattga
     1861 agctggcgga cattgccaca gtaaaacgcg gttacgaaga tccggcgacg ttcatgattc
     1921 gcaacggcgg cgagcctgcg ctgctgctgg ggattgtcat gcgcgatggc tggaacgggc
     1981 tggacctggg aaaggcactg gaccaggaag tgggcgcgat caacgccgaa ctgccactgg
     2041 gcatgagcct gagcaaggtc acggatcagg ccgtcaatat cagttcggcg gtcgatgagt
     2101 tcatgatcaa gttcttcgtc gcactgctgg ttgtcatgct ggtctgtttt atcagcatgg
     2161 gctggcgtgt gggtgtggtg gttgctgccg cagtcccgct gaccctggcg gtggtcttcg
     2221 tgatcatggc catgagcggc aagaatttcg accggatcac gctgggctcg ctgatcctgg
     2281 cactcgggct gctggtagat gatgcgatca tcgccatcga aatgatggtg gtgaagatgg
     2341 aagaaggata cgaccgcgtc gctgcctctg cgtatgcctg gagccacacc gccgcgccga
     2401 tgttatccgg cacgctggtc accgccgtcg gcttcatgcc caacggcttc gcgcgctcca
     2461 cggcaggcga atacaccagc aacatgttct ggatcgtcgg tatcgcgctg attgcctcgt
     2521 gggtggtcgc cgtgtttttc accccgtatc tgggcgtcaa attgttgcct gatgtgaagc
     2581 agatcgaagg tggacatcag gcgctttaca acacgccgcg ctacaaccgc ttccgtcgga
     2641 ttctggcgcg cgtcattgca ggcaaatggc tggtagcagg ctcggtcatc gggctctttg
     2701 tgctggccgt gctgggcatg ggactggtca agaaacagtt ctttccagtg tccgatcgtc
     2761 ctgaagtatt gatcgaactg cagatgcctt atggcacctc gatttctcaa accagtgcag
     2821 ccgctgcaaa agtggaaagc tggctggccg aacaggcgga agccgggatc gtcaccgcct
     2881 acattggtca gggtgcgcca cgcttctaca tggcgatggg gccggaattg cctgatccgt
     2941 catttgccaa gatcgtggta cgtaccgaca gccaggaaca gcgtgaaacg ctgaaacacc
     3001 gattgcgcca ggctatttcc gaggggctgg ctgcagaagc gcgggtaagg gtcacgcaac
     3061 tggtcttcgg cccctattcg ccctaccccg tcgcttaccg tattgccgga cgcgacccgg
     3121 aaacactgcg cagcattgcg gcgcaggtgc aacaggttct gaacgccagc ccgatgatgc
     3181 gcaccgtcaa taccgactgg ggcacacgta ctccggcgct gcatttcact ttgcaacagg
     3241 accgtatgca ggccatgggg ctgagttcca gtcaggtggc tcagcaactg cagtttctcc
     3301 tgacaggtct gcccgttacg gcagtgcgcg aggatattcg caccgtgcag gtggttgcac
     3361 gctccgctgg cgacacccga cttgatccgg caaggataat ggacttcacc ctcaccggcg
     3421 tcgacgggca acgtgttccg ctgtcgcaga ttgataccgt tgatgtgcgt atggaggaac
     3481 cggtgatgcg acggcgcgac cgcacgccga ccatcactgt gcggggcaac atagccgacg
     3541 gcctgcaacc accggatgtg tcgacagcca taacccgaca gttacagccg attatcgaca
     3601 agctgcccag cggttaccgg atcgagcagg caggttcaat cgaggagtcc ggcaaggcca
     3661 tgacagcgat gttgccattg tttccgatca tgctggcggt cacgctgatc attctgattc
     3721 ttcaggtgcg ttcgatatcc gccatggtca tggtcttcct gaccagtccg ctggggctga
     3781 tcggtgtggt gcctacgttg attctctttc agcagccatt cggcatcaat gcactggtcg
     3841 ggctgatcgc actgtccggc attctgatgc gcaatacgct gattctgatt ggccagatac
     3901 accacaacga gcaggcgggg ctcgacccgt ttcaagcggt ggtcgaggct accgtacaac
     3961 gtgcgcgtcc cgtgatactg acggcgctgg ccgccattct ggcctttatc ccgctcaccc
     4021 attcggtgtt ctggggcacg ctggcctaca cgctgatcgg cggcaccttt gcgggtacgg
     4081 tgctgaccct ggtgtttctg ccggccatgt actcgatctg gttcaggatc agggcggatg
     4141 gcagcgggcg acgactggag acacagcccg cccatcatca ccatcaccac tgaggatcca
     4201 aactcgagta aggatctcca ggcatcaaat aaaacgaaag gctcagtcga aagactgggc
     4261 ctttcgtttt atctgttgtt tgtcggtgaa cgctctctac tagagtcaca ctggctcacc
     4321 ttcgggtggg cctttctgcg tttataccta gggatatatt ccgcttcctc gctcactgac
     4381 tcgctacgct cggtcgttcg actgcggcga gcggaaatgg cttacgaacg gggcggagat
     4441 ttcctggaag atgccaggaa gatacttaac agggaagtga gagggccgcg gcaaagccgt
     4501 ttttccatag gctccgcccc cctgacaagc atcacgaaat ctgacgctca aatcagtggt
     4561 ggcgaaaccc gacaggacta taaagatacc aggcgtttcc ccctggcggc tccctcgtgc
     4621 gctctcctgt tcctgccttt cggtttaccg gtgtcattcc gctgttatgg ccgcgtttgt
     4681 ctcattccac gcctgacact cagttccggg taggcagttc gctccaagct ggactgtatg
     4741 cacgaacccc ccgttcagtc cgaccgctgc gccttatccg gtaactatcg tcttgagtcc
     4801 aacccggaaa gacatgcaaa agcaccactg gcagcagcca ctggtaattg atttagagga
     4861 gttagtcttg aagtcatgcg ccggttaagg ctaaactgaa aggacaagtt ttggtgactg
     4921 cgctcctcca agccagttac ctcggttcaa agagttggta gctcagagaa ccttcgaaaa
     4981 accgccctgc aaggcggttt tttcgttttc agagcaagag attacgcgca gaccaaaacg
     5041 atctcaagaa gatcatctta ttaatcagat aaaatatttc tagatttcag tgcaatttat
     5101 ctcttcaaat gtagcacctg aagtcagccc catacgatat aagttgttac tagtgcttgg
     5161 attctcacca ataaaaaacg cccggcggca accgagcgtt ctgaacaaat ccagatggag
     5221 ttctgaggtc attactggat ctatcaacag gagtccaagc gagctctcga accccagagt
     5281 cccgctcaga agaactcgtc aagaaggcga tagaaggcga tgcgctgcga atcgggagcg
     5341 gcgataccgt aaagcacgag gaagcggtca gcccattcgc cgccaagctc ttcagcaata
     5401 tcacgggtag ccaacgctat gtcctgatag cggtccgcca cacccagccg gccacagtcg
     5461 atgaatccag aaaagcggcc attttccacc atgatattcg gcaagcaggc atcgccatgg
     5521 gtcacgacga gatcctcgcc gtcgggcatg cgcgccttga gcctggcgaa cagttcggct
     5581 ggcgcgagcc cctgatgctc ttcgtccaga tcatcctgat cgacaagacc ggcttccatc
     5641 cgagtacgtg ctcgctcgat gcgatgtttc gcttggtggt cgaatgggca ggtagccgga
     5701 tcaagcgtat gcagccgccg cattgcatca gccatgatgg atactttctc ggcaggagca
     5761 aggtgagatg acaggagatc ctgccccggc acttcgccca atagcagcca gtcccttccc
     5821 gcttcagtga caacgtcgag cacagctgcg caaggaacgc ccgtcgtggc cagccacgat
     5881 agccgcgctg cctcgtcctg cagttcattc agggcaccgg acaggtcggt cttgacaaaa
     5941 agaaccgggc gcccctgcgc tgacagccgg aacacggcgg catcagagca gccgattgtc
     6001 tgttgtgccc agtcatagcc gaatagcctc tccacccaag cggccggaga acctgcgtgc
     6061 aatccatctt gttcaatcat gcgaaacgat cctcatcctg tctcttgatc agatcatgat
     6121 cccctgcgcc atcagatcct tggcggcaag aaagccatcc agtttacttt gcagggcttc
     6181 ccaaccttac cagagggcgc cccagctggc aattccgacg tcggtgccta atgagtgagc
     6241 taacttacat taattgcgtt gcgctcactg cccgctttcc agtcgggaaa cctgtcgtgc
     6301 cagctgcatt aatgaatcgg ccaacgcgcg gggagaggcg gtttgcgtat tgggcgccag
     6361 ggtggttttt cttttcacca gtgagacggg caacagctga ttgcccttca ccgcctggcc
     6421 ctgagagagt tgcagcaagc ggtccacgct ggtttgcccc agcaggcgaa aatcctgttt
     6481 gatggtggtt aacggcggga tataacatga gctgtcttcg gtatcgtcgt atcccactac
     6541 cgagatgtcc gcaccaacgc gcagcccgga ctcggtaatg gcgcgcattg cgcccagcgc
     6601 catctgatcg ttggcaacca gcatcgcagt gggaacgatg ccctcattca gcatttgcat
     6661 ggtttgttga aaaccggaca tggcactcca gtcgccttcc cgttccgcta tcggctgaat
     6721 ttgattgcga gtgagatatt tatgccagcc agccagacgc agacgcgccg agacagaact
     6781 taatgggccc gctaacagcg cgatttgctg gtgacccaat gcgaccagat gctccacgcc
     6841 cagtcgcgta ccgtcttcat gggagaaaat aatactgttg atgggtgtct ggtcagagac
     6901 atcaagaaat aacgccggaa cattagtgca ggcagcttcc acagcaatgg catcctggtc
     6961 atccagcgga tagttaatga tcagcccact gacgcgttgc gcgagaagat tgtgcaccgc
     7021 cgctttacag gcttcgacgc cgcttcgttc taccatcgac accaccacgc tggcacccag
     7081 ttgatcggcg cgagatttaa tcgccgcgac aatttgcgac ggcgcgtgca gggccagact
     7141 ggaggtggca acgccaatca gcaacgactg tttgcccgcc agttgttgtg ccacgcggtt
     7201 gggaatgtaa ttcagctccg ccatcgccgc ttccactttt tcccgcgttt tcgcagaaac
     7261 gtggctggcc tggttcacca cgcgggaaac ggtctgataa gagacaccgg catactctgc
     7321 gacatcgtat aacgttactg gtttcacatt caccaccctg aattgactct cttccgggcg
     7381 ctatcatgcc ataccgcgaa aggttttgcg ccattcgatg gtgtccggga tctcgacgct
     7441 ctcccttatg cgactcctgc attaggaagc agcccagtag taggttgagg ccgttgagca
     7501 ccgccgccgc aaggaatggt gcatgcaagg agatggcgcc caacagtccc ccggccacgg
     7561 ggcctgccac catacccacg ccgaaacaag cgctcatgag cccgaagtgg cgagcccgat
     7621 cttccccatc ggtgatgtcg gcgatatagg cgccagcaac cgcacctgtg gcgccggtga
     7681 tgccggccac gatgcgtccg gcgtagagga tcgagatcgt ttaggcaccc caggctttac
     7741 actttatgct tccggctcgt ataatgtgtg gaattgtgag cggataacaa tttcagaatt
     7801 caaaagatct tttaagaagg agatatacat
//
